Addgene plasmid #82771: pDONR223_PPP2R1A_p.A541G
Purpose: Gateway Donor vector containing PPP2R1A , part of the Target Accelerator Plasmid Collection.
Depositing lab: Jesse Boehm & Matthew Meyerson & David Root. Depositing organization: Broad Institute. Publication: High-throughput Phenotyping of Lung Cancer Somatic Mutations. Berger AH, Brooks AN, Wu X, Shrestha Y, Chouinard C, Piccioni F, Bagul M, Kamburov A, Imielinski M, Hogstrom L, Zhu C, Yang X, Pantel S, Sakai R, Watson J, Kaplan N, Campbell JD, Singh S, Root DE, Narayan R, Natoli T, Lahr DL, Tirosh I, Tamayo P, Getz G, Wong B, Doench J, Subramanian A, Golub TR, Meyerson M, Boehm JS. Cancer Cell. 2016 Aug 8;30(2):214-28. doi: 10.1016/j.ccell.2016.06.022. Epub 2016 Jul 28. PubMed 27478040.
Backbone
  Vector backbone: pDONR223
  Backbone manufacturer: Invitrogen
  Vector type: Gateway Entry vector
Growth in bacteria
  Bacterial resistance: Spectinomycin, 50 μg/mL
  Growth temperature: 37°C
  Growth strain: DH5alpha
  Copy number: High Copy
Gene/Insert
  Gene/Insert name: PPP2R1A (alt name: NM_014225)
  Species: H. sapiens (human)
  Mutation: A541G
  Entrez Gene: PPP2R1A (a.k.a. HJS2, MRD36, PP2A-Aalpha, PP2AA, PP2AAALPHA, PR65A)
  Promoter: None
  Cloning method: Gateway Cloning
  Sequencing primers: 5′ M13pUC-fwd; 3′ M13-Rev
Terms and licenses: Academic/Nonprofit Terms; Industry Terms: Not Available to Industry
Depositor comments: CLOSED (stop codon immediately follows insert)
How to cite: pDONR223_PPP2R1A_p.A541G was a gift from Jesse Boehm & Matthew Meyerson & David Root (Addgene plasmid # 82771 ; http://n2t.net/addgene:82771 ; RRID:Addgene_82771)
