[The description below was written by a language model from this plasmid's Addgene catalogue record and pLannotate feature annotations shown in this document.]
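Description:
pDONR223_PPP2R1A_p.A541G is a Gateway entry clone built on the Invitrogen pDONR223 backbone. It carries a mutant open reading frame of human PPP2R1A, the PR65/Aα scaffolding subunit of protein phosphatase 2A, which coordinates assembly of the catalytic subunit with a variable regulatory B subunit. The 4,560 nt plasmid is propagated in E. coli from a high-copy ColE1/pUC-type origin. It is selected with spectinomycin through the aadA (SmR) aminoglycoside adenylyltransferase gene, which lies downstream of a class 1 integron Pc promoter fragment and a short remnant of a gentamicin resistance gene.

The PPP2R1A coding sequence bears the A541G substitution named in the record and is flanked on both sides by attL-type Gateway recombination sites. The annotation tool labels both of these as attL3. They allow the insert to be moved by an LR Clonase reaction into any compatible destination vector. The clone is in the "closed" configuration, meaning a stop codon immediately follows the insert, so it suits native or N-terminally tagged expression rather than C-terminal fusions. No promoter drives the insert in this vector, so expression depends on the destination vector chosen. A T7 promoter sits just outside the downstream att site, oriented back towards the insert. The rrnB T1 and T2 terminators upstream insulate the cassette from read-through transcription. Small lacI and lacZα fragments are backbone remnants.

The plasmid belongs to the Target Accelerator Plasmid Collection, a set of wild-type and mutant ORF clones associated with high-throughput phenotyping of somatic mutations found in lung cancer. It serves as the source clone for building expression constructs to compare this PPP2R1A variant functionally with the wild-type allele.
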