Features (pLannotate 1.2.2; 12 found; start..end, strand, type, name):
    121..213     +  CDS            lacI (fragment): lac repressor; lacI; The lac repressor binds to the lac operator to inhibit transcription in E. coli. This inhibition can be relieved by adding lactose or isopropyl-β-D-thiogalactopyranoside (IPTG).
    268..295     -  terminator     rrnB T2 terminator: transcription terminator T2 from the E. coli rrnB gene
    427..470     +  terminator     rrnB T1 terminator: Escherichia coli rrnB; transcription terminator T1 from the E. coli rrnB gene
    517..553     -  CDS            lacZα (fragment): LacZα fragment of β-galactosidase; lacZ fragment
    570..665     +  protein_bind   attL3: mutant version of attL; recombination site for the Gateway® LR reaction LR Clonase™
    668..2434    +  CDS            PPP2R1A: 2AAA_HUMAN - Experimental evidence at protein level: Swiss-Prot protein existence level 1. The PR65 subunit of protein phosphatase 2A serves as a scaffolding molecule to coordinate the assembly of the catalytic subunit and a variable regulatory B subunit. Upon interaction with GNA12 promotes dephosphorylation of microtubule associated protein TAU/MAPT (PubMed:15525651). Required for proper chromosome segregation and for centromeric localization of SGO1 in mitosis (PubMed:16580887). From Homo sapiens (Human).
   2442..2537    -  protein_bind   attL3: mutant version of attL; recombination site for the Gateway® LR reaction LR Clonase™
   2556..2574    -  promoter       T7 promoter: promoter for bacteriophage T7 RNA polymerase
   2764..2787    +  promoter       Pc promoter (fragment): intI1 (promoter lies within the coding sequence); class 1 integron promoter
   2963..3019    +  CDS            GmR (fragment): gentamycin acetyltransferase; aacC1; confers resistance to gentamycin
   3026..3817    +  CDS            SmR: aminoglycoside adenylyltransferase (Murphy, 1985); aadA; confers resistance to spectinomycin and streptomycin
   3910..4498    +  rep_origin     ori: high-copy-number ColE1/pMB1/pBR322/pUC origin of replication
>Addgene plasmid #82771 | pDONR223_PPP2R1A_p.A541G | addgene full sequence | sequence record 161857 | Addgene NGS result
CTTTCCTGCGTTATCCCCTGATTCTGTGGATAACCGTATTACCGCCTTTGAGTGAGCTGATACCGCTCGC
CGCAGCCGAACGACCGAGCGCAGCGAGTCAGTGAGCGAGGAAGCGGAAGAGCGCCCAATACGCAAACCGC
CTCTCCCCGCGCGTTGGCCGATTCATTAATGCAGCTGGCACGACAGGTTTCCCGACTGGAAAGCGGGCAG
TGAGCGCAACGCAATTAATACGCGTACCGCTAGCCAGGAAGAGTTTGTAGAAACGCAAAAAGGCCATCCG
TCAGGATGGCCTTCTGCTTAGTTTGATGCCTGGCAGTTTATGGCGGGCGTCCTGCCCGCCACCCTCCGGG
CCGTTGCTTCACAACGTTCAAATCCGCTCCCGGCGGATTTGTCCTACTCAGGAGAGCGTTCACCGACAAA
CAACAGATAAAACGAAAGGCCCAGTCTTCCGACTGAGCCTTTCGTTTTATTTGATGCCTGGCAGTTCCCT
ACTCTCGCGTTAACGCTAGCATGGATGTTTTCCCAGTCACGACGTTGTAAAACGACGGCCAGTCTTAAGC
TCGGGCCCCAAATAATGATTTTATTTTGACTGATAGTGACCTGTTCGTTGCAACAAATTGATGAGCAATG
CTTTTTTATAATGCCAACTTTGTACAAAAAAGTTGGCATGGCGGCGGCCGACGGCGACGACTCGCTGTAC
CCCATCGCGGTGCTCATAGACGAACTCCGCAATGAGGACGTTCAGCTTCGCCTCAACAGCATCAAGAAGC
TGTCCACCATCGCCTTGGCCCTTGGGGTTGAAAGGACCCGAAGTGAGCTTCTGCCTTTCCTTACAGATAC
CATCTATGATGAAGATGAGGTCCTCCTGGCCCTGGCAGAACAGCTGGGAACCTTCACTACCCTGGTGGGA
GGCCCAGAGTACGTGCACTGCCTGCTGCCACCGCTGGAGTCGCTGGCCACAGTGGAGGAGACAGTGGTGC
GGGACAAGGCAGTGGAGTCCTTACGGGCCATCTCACACGAGCACTCGCCCTCTGACCTGGAGGCGCACTT
TGTGCCGCTAGTGAAGCGGCTGGCGGGCGGCGACTGGTTCACCTCCCGCACCTCGGCCTGCGGCCTCTTC
TCCGTCTGCTACCCCCGAGTGTCCAGTGCTGTGAAGGCGGAACTTCGACAGTACTTCCGGAACCTGTGCT
CAGATGACACCCCCATGGTGCGGCGGGCCGCAGCCTCCAAGCTGGGGGAGTTTGCCAAGGTGCTGGAGCT
GGACAACGTCAAGAGTGAGATCATCCCCATGTTCTCCAACCTGGCCTCTGACGAGCAGGACTCGGTGCGG
CTGCTGGCGGTGGAGGCGTGCGTGAACATCGCCCAGCTTCTGCCCCAGGAGGATCTGGAGGCCCTGGTGA
TGCCCACTCTGCGCCAGGCCGCTGAAGACAAGTCCTGGCGCGTCCGCTACATGGTGGCTGACAAGTTCAC
AGAGCTCCAGAAAGCAGTGGGGCCTGAGATCACCAAGACAGACCTGGTCCCTGCCTTCCAGAACCTGATG
AAAGACTGTGAGGCCGAGGTGAGGGCCGCAGCCTCCCACAAGGTCAAAGAGTTCTGTGAAAACCTCTCAG
CTGACTGTCGGGAGAATGTGATCATGTCCCAGATCTTGCCCTGCATCAAGGAGCTGGTGTCCGATGCCAA
CCAACATGTCAAGTCTGCCCTGGCCTCAGTCATCATGGGTCTCTCTCCCATCTTGGGCAAAGACAACACC
ATCGAGCACCTCTTGCCCCTCTTCCTGGCTCAGCTGAAGGATGAGTGCCCTGAGGTACGGCTGAACATCA
TCTCTAACCTGGACTGTGTGAACGAGGTGATTGGCATCCGGCAGCTGTCCCAGTCCCTGCTCCCTGCCAT
TGTGGAGCTGGCTGAGGACGCCAAGTGGCGGGTGCGGCTGGCCATCATTGAGTACATGCCCCTCCTGGCT
GGACAGCTGGGAGTGGAGTTCTTTGATGAGAAACTTAACTCCTTGTGCATGGCCTGGCTTGTGGATCATG
TATATGCCATCCGCGAGGCAGCCACCAGCAACCTGAAGAAGCTAGTGGAAAAGTTTGGGAAGGAGTGGGC
CCATGCCACAATCATCCCCAAGGTCTTGGCCATGTCCGGAGACCCCAACTACCTGCACCGCATGACTACG
CTCTTCTGCATCAATGTGCTGTCTGAGGTCTGTGGGCAGGACATCACCACCAAGCACATGCTACCCACGG
TTCTGCGCATGGCTGGGGACCCGGTTGCCAATGTCCGCTTCAATGTGGGCAAGTCTCTGCAGAAGATAGG
GCCCATCCTGGACAACAGCACCTTGCAGAGTGAAGTCAAGCCCATCCTAGAGAAGCTGACCCAGGACCAG
GATGTGGACGTCAAATACTTTGCCCAGGAGGCTCTGACTGTTCTGTCTCTCGCCTGATTGCCAACTTTCT
TGTACAAAGTTGGCATTATAAGAAAGCATTGCTTATCAATTTGTTGCAACGAACAGGTCACTATCAGTCA
AAATAAAATCATTATTTGCCATCCAGCTGATATCCCCTATAGTGAGTCGTATTACATGGTCATAGCTGTT
TCCTGGCAGCTCTGGCCCGTGTCTCAAAATCTCTGATGTTACATTGCACAAGATAAAAATATATCATCAT
GCCTCCTCTAGACCAGCCAGGACAGAAATGCCTCGACTTCGCTGCTACCCAAGGTTGCCGGGTGACGCAC
ACCGTGGAAACGGATGAAGGCACGAACCCAGTGGACATAAGCCTGTTCGGTTCGTAAGCTGTAATGCAAG
TAGCGTATGCGCTCACGCAACTGGTCCAGAACCTTGACCGAACGCAGCGGTGGTAACGGCGCAGTGGCGG
TTTTCATGGCTTGTTATGACTGTTTTTTTGGGGTACAGTCTATGCCTCGGGCATCCAAGCAGCAAGCGCG
TTACGCCGTGGGTCGATGTTTGATGTTATGGAGCAGCAACGATGTTACGCAGCAGGGCAGTCGCCCTAAA
ACAAAGTTAAACATTATGAGGGAAGCGGTGATCGCCGAAGTATCGACTCAACTATCAGAGGTAGTTGGCG
TCATCGAGCGCCATCTCGAACCGACGTTGCTGGCCGTACATTTGTACGGCTCCGCAGTGGATGGCGGCCT
GAAGCCACACAGTGATATTGATTTGCTGGTTACGGTGACCGTAAGGCTTGATGAAACAACGCGGCGAGCT
TTGATCAACGACCTTTTGGAAACTTCGGCTTCCCCTGGAGAGAGCGAGATTCTCCGCGCTGTAGAAGTCA
CCATTGTTGTGCACGACGACATCATTCCGTGGCGTTATCCAGCTAAGCGCGAACTGCAATTTGGAGAATG
GCAGCGCAATGACATTCTTGCAGGTATCTTCGAGCCAGCCACGATCGACATTGATCTGGCTATCTTGCTG
ACAAAAGCAAGAGAACATAGCGTTGCCTTGGTAGGTCCAGCGGCGGAGGAACTCTTTGATCCGGTTCCTG
AACAGGATCTATTTGAGGCGCTAAATGAAACCTTAACGCTATGGAACTCGCCGCCCGACTGGGCTGGCGA
TGAGCGAAATGTAGTGCTTACGTTGTCCCGCATTTGGTACAGCGCAGTAACCGGCAAAATCGCGCCGAAG
GATGTCGCTGCCGACTGGGCAATGGAGCGCCTGCCGGCCCAGTATCAGCCCGTCATACTTGAAGCTAGAC
AGGCTTATCTTGGACAAGAAGAAGATCGCTTGGCCTCGCGCGCAGATCAGTTGGAAGAATTTGTCCACTA
CGTGAAAGGCGAGATCACCAAGGTAGTCGGCAAATAACCCTCGAGCCACCCATGACCAAAATCCCTTAAC
GTGAGTTACGCGTCGTTCCACTGAGCGTCAGACCCCGTAGAAAAGATCAAAGGATCTTCTTGAGATCCTT
TTTTTCTGCGCGTAATCTGCTGCTTGCAAACAAAAAAACCACCGCTACCAGCGGTGGTTTGTTTGCCGGA
TCAAGAGCTACCAACTCTTTTTCCGAAGGTAACTGGCTTCAGCAGAGCGCAGATACCAAATACTGTTCTT
CTAGTGTAGCCGTAGTTAGGCCACCACTTCAAGAACTCTGTAGCACCGCCTACATACCTCGCTCTGCTAA
TCCTGTTACCAGTGGCTGCTGCCAGTGGCGATAAGTCGTGTCTTACCGGGTTGGACTCAAGACGATAGTT
ACCGGATAAGGCGCAGCGGTCGGGCTGAACGGGGGGTTCGTGCACACAGCCCAGCTTGGAGCGAACGACC
TACACCGAACTGAGATACCTACAGCGTGAGCTATGAGAAAGCGCCACGCTTCCCGAAGGGAGAAAGGCGG
ACAGGTATCCGGTAAGCGGCAGGGTCGGAACAGGAGAGCGCACGAGGGAGCTTCCAGGGGGAAACGCCTG
GTATCTTTATAGTCCTGTCGGGTTTCGCCACCTCTGACTTGAGCGTCGATTTTTGTGATGCTCGTCAGGG
GGGCGGAGCCTATGGAAAAACGCCAGCAACGCGGCCTTTTTACGGTTCCTGGCCTTTTGCTGGCCTTTTG
CTCACATGTT
