>Addgene plasmid #82771 | pDONR223_PPP2R1A_p.A541G | depositor partial sequence | sequence record 157497 | Insert sequence
ATGGCGGCGGCCGACGGCGACGACTCGCTGTACCCCATCGCGGTGCTCATAGACGAACTCCGCAATGAGG
ACGTTCAGCTTCGCCTCAACAGCATCAAGAAGCTGTCCACCATCGCCTTGGCCCTTGGGGTTGAAAGGAC
CCGAAGTGAGCTTCTGCCTTTCCTTACAGATACCATCTATGATGAAGATGAGGTCCTCCTGGCCCTGGCA
GAACAGCTGGGAACCTTCACTACCCTGGTGGGAGGCCCAGAGTACGTGCACTGCCTGCTGCCACCGCTGG
AGTCGCTGGCCACAGTGGAGGAGACAGTGGTGCGGGACAAGGCAGTGGAGTCCTTACGGGCCATCTCACA
CGAGCACTCGCCCTCTGACCTGGAGGCGCACTTTGTGCCGCTAGTGAAGCGGCTGGCGGGCGGCGACTGG
TTCACCTCCCGCACCTCGGCCTGCGGCCTCTTCTCCGTCTGCTACCCCCGAGTGTCCAGTGCTGTGAAGG
CGGAACTTCGACAGTACTTCCGGAACCTGTGCTCAGATGACACCCCCATGGTGCGGCGGGCCGCAGCCTC
CAAGCTGGGGGAGTTTGCCAAGGTGCTGGAGCTGGACAACGTCAAGAGTGAGATCATCCCCATGTTCTCC
AACCTGGCCTCTGACGAGCAGGACTCGGTGCGGCTGCTGGCGGTGGAGGCGTGCGTGAACATCGCCCAGC
TTCTGCCCCAGGAGGATCTGGAGGCCCTGGTGATGCCCACTCTGCGCCAGGCCGCTGAAGACAAGTCCTG
GCGCGTCCGCTACATGGTGGCTGACAAGTTCACAGAGCTCCAGAAAGCAGTGGGGCCTGAGATCACCAAG
ACAGACCTGGTCCCTGCCTTCCAGAACCTGATGAAAGACTGTGAGGCCGAGGTGAGGGCCGCAGCCTCCC
ACAAGGTCAAAGAGTTCTGTGAAAACCTCTCAGCTGACTGTCGGGAGAATGTGATCATGTCCCAGATCTT
GCCCTGCATCAAGGAGCTGGTGTCCGATGCCAACCAACATGTCAAGTCTGCCCTGGCCTCAGTCATCATG
GGTCTCTCTCCCATCTTGGGCAAAGACAACACCATCGAGCACCTCTTGCCCCTCTTCCTGGCTCAGCTGA
AGGATGAGTGCCCTGAGGTACGGCTGAACATCATCTCTAACCTGGACTGTGTGAACGAGGTGATTGGCAT
CCGGCAGCTGTCCCAGTCCCTGCTCCCTGCCATTGTGGAGCTGGCTGAGGACGCCAAGTGGCGGGTGCGG
CTGGCCATCATTGAGTACATGCCCCTCCTGGCTGGACAGCTGGGAGTGGAGTTCTTTGATGAGAAACTTA
ACTCCTTGTGCATGGCCTGGCTTGTGGATCATGTATATGCCATCCGCGAGGCAGCCACCAGCAACCTGAA
GAAGCTAGTGGAAAAGTTTGGGAAGGAGTGGGCCCATGCCACAATCATCCCCAAGGTCTTGGCCATGTCC
GGAGACCCCAACTACCTGCACCGCATGACTACGCTCTTCTGCATCAATGTGCTGTCTGAGGTCTGTGGGC
AGGACATCACCACCAAGCACATGCTACCCACGGTTCTGCGCATGGCTGGGGACCCGGTTGCCAATGTCCG
CTTCAATGTGGGCAAGTCTCTGCAGAAGATAGGGCCCATCCTGGACAACAGCACCTTGCAGAGTGAAGTC
AAGCCCATCCTAGAGAAGCTGACCCAGGACCAGGATGTGGACGTCAAATACTTTGCCCAGGAGGCTCTGA
CTGTTCTGTCTCTCGCCTGA
